>Addgene plasmid #184638 | pLV-mScarlet-SARS-CoV-2-5'UTR | addgene full sequence | sequence record 363200 | Addgene NGS Result
CGTTACATAACTTACGGTAAATGGCCCGCCTGGCTGACCGCCCAACGACCCCCGCCCATTGACGTCAATA
ATGACGTATGTTCCCATAGTAACGCCAATAGGGACTTTCCATTGACGTCAATGGGTGGAGTATTTACGGT
AAACTGCCCACTTGGCAGTACATCAAGTGTATCATATGCCAAGTACGCCCCCTATTGACGTCAATGACGG
TAAATGGCCCGCCTGGCATTATGCCCAGTACATGACCTTATGGGACTTTCCTACTTGGCAGTACATCTAC
GTATTAGTCATCGCTATTACCATGGTGATGCGGTTTTGGCAGTACATCAATGGGCGTGGATAGCGGTTTG
ACTCACGGGGATTTCCAAGTCTCCACCCCATTGACGTCAATGGGAGTTTGTTTTGGCACCAAAATCAACG
GGACTTTCCAAAATGTCGTAACAACTCCGCCCCATTGACGCAAATGGGCGGTAGGCGTGTACGGTGGGAG
GTCTATATAAGCAGAGCTCGTTTAGTGAACCATTAAAGGTTTATACCTTCCCAGGTAACAAACCAACCAA
CTTTCGATCTCTTGTAGATCTGTTCTCTAAACGAACTTTAAAATCTGTGTGGCTGTCACTCGGCTGCATG
CTTAGTGCACTCACGCAGTATAATTAATAACTAATTACTGTCGTTGACAGGACACGAGTAACTCGTCTAT
CTTCTGCAGGCTGCTTACGGTTTCGTCCGTGTTGCAGCCGATCATCAGCACATCTAGGTTTCGTCCGGGT
GTGACCGAAAGGTAAGATGGTGAGCAAGGGCGAGGCAGTGATCAAGGAGTTCATGCGGTTCAAGGTGCAC
ATGGAGGGCTCCATGAACGGCCACGAGTTCGAGATCGAGGGCGAGGGCGAGGGCCGCCCCTACGAGGGCA
CCCAGACCGCCAAGCTGAAGGTGACCAAGGGTGGCCCCCTGCCCTTCTCCTGGGACATCCTGTCCCCTCA
GTTCATGTACGGCTCCAGGGCCTTCACCAAGCACCCCGCCGACATCCCCGACTACTATAAGCAGTCCTTC
CCCGAGGGCTTCAAGTGGGAGCGCGTGATGAACTTCGAGGACGGCGGCGCCGTGACCGTGACCCAGGACA
CCTCCCTGGAGGACGGCACCCTGATCTACAAGGTGAAGCTCCGCGGCACCAACTTCCCTCCTGACGGCCC
CGTAATGCAGAAGAAGACAATGGGCTGGGAAGCGTCCACCGAGCGGTTGTACCCCGAGGACGGCGTGCTG
AAGGGCGACATTAAGATGGCCCTGCGCCTGAAGGACGGCGGCCGCTACCTGGCGGACTTCAAGACCACCT
ACAAGGCCAAGAAGCCCGTGCAGATGCCCGGCGCCTACAACGTCGACCGCAAGTTGGACATCACCTCCCA
CAACGAGGACTACACCGTGGTGGAACAGTACGAACGCTCCGAGGGCCGCCACTCCACCGGCGGCATGGAC
GAGCTGTACAAGTGAGTCGACAATCAACCTCTGGATTACAAAATTTGTGAAAGATTGACTGGTATTCTTA
ACTATGTTGCTCCTTTTACGCTATGTGGATACGCTGCTTTAATGCCTTTGTATCATGCTATTGCTTCCCG
TATGGCTTTCATTTTCTCCTCCTTGTATAAATCCTGGTTGCTGTCTCTTTATGAGGAGTTGTGGCCCGTT
GTCAGGCAACGTGGCGTGGTGTGCACTGTGTTTGCTGACGCAACCCCCACTGGTTGGGGCATTGCCACCA
CCTGTCAGCTCCTTTCCGGGACTTTCGCTTTCCCCCTCCCTATTGCCACGGCGGAACTCATCGCCGCCTG
CCTTGCCCGCTGCTGGACAGGGGCTCGGCTGTTGGGCACTGACAATTCCGTGGTGTTGTCGGGGAAGCTG
ACGTCCTTTCCATGGCTGCTCGCCTGTGTTGCCACCTGGATTCTGCGCGGGACGTCCTTCTGCTACGTCC
CTTCGGCCCTCAATCCAGCGGACCTTCCTTCCCGCGGCCTGCTGCCGGCTCTGCGGCCTCTTCCGCGTCT
TCGCCTTCGCCCTCAGACGAGTCGGATCTCCCTTTGGGCCGCCTCCCCGCCTGGAATTCGAGCTCGGTAC
CTTTAAGACCAATGACTTACAAGGCAGCTGTAGATCTTAGCCACTTTTTAAAAGAAAAGGGGGGACTGGA
AGGGCTAATTCACTCCCAACGAAGACAAGATCTGCTTTTTGCTTGTACTGGGTCTCTCTGGTTAGACCAG
ATCTGAGCCTGGGAGCTCTCTGGCTAACTAGGGAACCCACTGCTTAAGCCTCAATAAAGCTTGCCTTGAG
TGCTTCAAGTAGTGTGTGCCCGTCTGTTGTGTGACTCTGGTAACTAGAGATCCCTCAGACCCTTTTAGTC
AGTGTGGAAAATCTCTAGCAGTAGTAGTTCATGTCATCTTATTATTCAGTATTTATAACTTGCAAAGAAA
TGAATATCAGAGAGTGAGAGGAACTTGTTTATTGCAGCTTATAATGGTTACAAATAAAGCAATAGCATCA
CAAATTTCACAAATAAAGCATTTTTTTCACTGCATTCTAGTTGTGGTTTGTCCAAACTCATCAATGTATC
TTATCATGTCTGGCTCTAGCTATCCCGCCCCTAACTCCGCCCATCCCGCCCCTAACTCCGCCCAGTTCCG
CCCATTCTCCGCCCCATGGCTGACTAATTTTTTTTATTTATGCAGAGGCCGAGGCCGCCTCGGCCTCTGA
GCTATTCCAGAAGTAGTGAGGAGGCTTTTTTGGAGGCCTAGGGACGTACCCAATTCGCCCTATAGTGAGT
CGTATTACGCGCGCTCACTGGCCGTCGTTTTACAACGTCGTGACTGGGAAAACCCTGGCGTTACCCAACT
TAATCGCCTTGCAGCACATCCCCCTTTCGCCAGCTGGCGTAATAGCGAAGAGGCCCGCACCGATCGCCCT
TCCCAACAGTTGCGCAGCCTGAATGGCGAATGGG
[124 nt withheld, positions 2975-3098]
C
[91 nt withheld, positions 3100-3190]
A
[49 nt withheld, positions 3192-3240]
CCTTTGACGTTGGAGTCCACGTTCTTT
[37 nt withheld, positions 3268-3304]
ACCCTATCTCGGTCTATTCTTTTGATTTATAAGGGATTTTGCCGATTTCGGCCTATTGGTTAAAAAATGA
GCTGATTTAACAAAAATTTAACGCGAATTTTAACAAAATATTAACGCTTACAATTTAGGTGGCACTTTTC
GGGGAAATGTGCGCGGAACCCCTATTTGTTTATTTTTCTAAATACATTCAAATATGTATCCGCTCATGAG
ACAATAACCCTGATAAATGCTTCAATAATATTGAAAAAGGAAGAGTATGAGTATTCAACATTTCCGTGTC
GCCCTTATTCCCTTTTTTGCGGCATTTTGCCTTCCTGTTTTTGCTCACCCAGAAACGCTGGTGAAAGTAA
AAGATGCTGAAGATCAGTTGGGTGCACGAGTGGGTTACATCGAACTGGATCTCAACAGCGGTAAGATCCT
TGAGAGTTTTCGCCCCGAAGAACGTTTTCCAATGATGAGCACTTTTAAAGTTCTGCTATGTGGCGCGGTA
TTATCCCGTATTGACGCCGGGCAAGAGCAACTCGGTCGCCGCATACACTATTCTCAGAATGACTTGGTTG
AGTACTCACCAGTCACAGAAAAGCATCTTACGGATGGCATGACAGTAAGAGAATTATGCAGTGCTGCCAT
AACCATGAGTGATAACACTGCGGCCAACTTACTTCTGACAACGATCGGAGGACCGAAGGAGCTAACCGCT
TTTTTGCACAACATGGGGGATCATGTAACTCGCCTTGATCGTTGGGAACCGGAGCTGAATGAAGCCATAC
CAAACGACGAGCGTGACACCACGATGCCTGTAGCAATGGCAACAACGTTGCGCAAACTATTAACTGGCGA
ACTACTTACTCTAGCTTCCCGGCAACAATTAATAGACTGGATGGAGGCGGATAAAGTTGCAGGACCACTT
CTGCGCTCGGCCCTTCCGGCTGGCTGGTTTATTGCTGATAAATCTGGAGCCGGTGAGCGTGGGTCTCGCG
GTATCATTGCAGCACTGGGGCCAGATGGTAAGCCCTCCCGTATCGTAGTTATCTACACGACGGGGAGTCA
GGCAACTATGGATGAACGAAATAGACAGATCGCTGAGATAGGTGCCTCACTGATTAAGCATTGGTAACTG
TCAGACCAAGTTTACTCATATATACTTTAGATTGATTTAAAACTTCATTTTTAATTTAAAAGGATCTAGG
TGAAGATCCTTTTTGATAATCTCATGACCAAAATCCCTTAACGTGAGTTTTCGTTCCACTGAGCGTCAGA
CCCCGTAGAAAAGATCAAAGGATCTTCTTGAGATCCTTTTTTTCTGCGCGTAATCTGCTGCTTGCAAACA
AAAAAACCACCGCTACCAGCGGTGGTTTGTTTGCCGGATCAAGAGCTACCAACTCTTTTTCCGAAGGTAA
CTGGCTTCAGCAGAGCGCAGATACCAAATACTGTTCTTCTAGTGTAGCCGTAGTTAGGCCACCACTTCAA
GAACTCTGTAGCACCGCCTACATACCTCGCTCTGCTAATCCTGTTACCAGTGGCTGCTGCCAGTGGCGAT
AAGTCGTGTCTTACCGGGTTGGACTCAAGACGATAGTTACCGGATAAGGCGCAGCGGTCGGGCTGAACGG
GGGGTTCGTGCACACAGCCCAGCTTGGAGCGAACGACCTACACCGAACTGAGATACCTACAGCGTGAGCT
ATGAGAAAGCGCCACGCTTCCCGAAGGGAGAAAGGCGGACAGGTATCCGGTAAGCGGCAGGGTCGGAACA
GGAGAGCGCACGAGGGAGCTTCCAGGGGGAAACGCCTGGTATCTTTATAGTCCTGTCGGGTTTCGCCACC
TCTGACTTGAGCGTCGATTTTTGTGATGCTCGTCAGGGGGGCGGAGCCTATGGAAAAACGCCAGCAACGC
GGCCTTTTTACGGTTCCTGGCCTTTTGCTGGCCTTTTGCTCACATGTTCTTTCCTGCGTTATCCCCTGAT
TCTGTGGATAACCGTATTACCGCCTTTGAGTGAGCTGATACCGCTCGCCGCAGCCGAACGACCGAGCGCA
GCGAGTCAGTGAGCGAGGAAGCGGAAGAGCGCCCAATACGCAAACCGCCTCTCCCCGCGCGTTGGCCGAT
TCATTAATGCAGCTGGCACGACAGGTTTCCCGACTGGAAAGCGGGCAGTGAGCGCAACGCAATTAATGTG
AGTTAGCTCACTCATTAGGCACCCCAGGCTTTCCACTTTATGCTTCCGGCTCGTATGTTGTGTGGAATTG
TGAGCGGATAACAATTTCACACAGGAAACAGCTATGACCATGATTACGCCAAGCGCGCAATTAACCCTCA
CTAAAGGGAACAAAAGCTGGAGCTGCAAGCTTAATGTAGTCTTATGCAATACTCTTGTAGTCTTGCAACA
TGGTAACGATGAGTTAGCAACATGCCTTACAAGGAGAGAAAAAGCACCGTGCATGCCGATTGGTGGAAGT
AAGGTGGTACGATCGTGCCTTATTAGGAAGGCAACAGACGGGTCTGACATGGATTGGACGAACCACTGAA
TTGCCGCATTGCAGAGATATTGTATTTAAGTGCCTAGCTCGATACATAAACGGGTCTCTCTGGTTAGACC
AGATCTGAGCCTGGGAGCTCTCTGGCTAACTAGGGAACCCACTGCTTAAGCCTCAATAAAGCTTGCCTTG
AGTGCTTCAAGTAGTGTGTGCCCGTCTGTTGTGTGACTCTGGTAACTAGAGATCCCTCAGACCCTTTTAG
TCAGTGTGGAAAATCTCTAGCAGTGGCGCCCGAACAGGGACTTGAAAGCGAAAGGGAAACCAGAGGAGCT
CTCTCGACGCAGGACTCGGCTTGCTGAAGCGCGCACGGCAAGAGGCGAGGGGCGGCGACTGGTGAGTACG
CCAAAAATTTTGACTAGCGGAGGCTAGAAGGAGAGAGATGGGTGCGAGAGCGTCAGTATTAAGCGGGGGA
GAATTAGATCGCGATGGGAAAAAATTCGGTTAAGGCCAGGGGGAAAGAAAAAATATAAATTAAAACATAT
AGTATGGGCAAGCAGGGAGCTAGAACGATTCGCAGTTAATCCTGGCCTGTTAGAAACATCAGAAGGCTGT
AGACAAATACTGGGACAGCTACAACCATCCCTTCAGACAGGATCAGAAGAACTTAGATCATTATATAATA
CAGTAGCAACCCTCTATTGTGTGCATCAAAGGATAGAGATAAAAGACACCAAGGAAGCTTTAGACAAGAT
AGAGGAAGAGCAAAACAAAAGTAAGACCACCGCACAGCAAGCGGCCGCTGATCTTCAGACCTGGAGGAGG
AGATATGAGGGACAATTGGAGAAGTGAATTATATAAATATAAAGTAGTAAAAATTGAACCATTAGGAGTA
GCACCCACCAAGGCAAAGAGAAGAGTGGTGCAGAGAGAAAAAAGAGCAGTGGGAATAGGAGCTTTGTTCC
TTGGGTTCTTGGGAGCAGCAGGAAGCACTATGGGCGCAGCGTCAATGACGCTGACGGTACAGGCCAGACA
ATTATTGTCTGGTATAGTGCAGCAGCAGAACAATTTGCTGAGGGCTATTGAGGCGCAACAGCATCTGTTG
CAACTCACAGTCTGGGGCATCAAGCAGCTCCAGGCAAGAATCCTGGCTGTGGAAAGATACCTAAAGGATC
AACAGCTCCTGGGGATTTGGGGTTGCTCTGGAAAACTCATTTGCACCACTGCTGTGCCTTGGAATGCTAG
TTGGAGTAATAAATCTCTGGAACAGATTTGGAATCACACGACCTGGATGGAGTGGGACAGAGAAATTAAC
AATTACACAAGCTTAATACACTCCTTAATTGAAGAATCGCAAAACCAGCAAGAAAAGAATGAACAAGAAT
TATTGGAATTAGATAAATGGGCAAGTTTGTGGAATTGGTTTAACATAACAAATTGGCTGTGGTATATAAA
ATTATTCATAATGATAGTAGGAGGCTTGGTAGGTTTAAGAATAGTTTTTGCTGTACTTTCTATAGTGAAT
AGAGTTAGGCAGGGATATTCACCATTATCGTTTCAGACCCACCTCCCAACCCCGAGGGGACCCGACAGGC
CCGAAGGAATAGAAGAAGAAGGTGGAGAGAGAGACAGAGACAGATCCATTCGATTAGTGAACGGATCTCG
ACGGTATCGGTTAACTTTTAAAAGAAAAGGGGGGATTGGGGGGTATAGTGCAGGGGAAAGAATAGTAGAC
ATAATAGCAACAGACATACAAACTAAAGAATTACAAAAACAAATTACAAAATTCAAAATTTTATCGATAA
GCTTGGGAGTTCCG
Features (pLannotate 1.2.2; 27 found; start..end, strand, type, name):
      1..304     +  enhancer       CMV enhancer: human cytomegalovirus immediate early enhancer
    305..508     +  promoter       CMV promoter: human cytomegalovirus (CMV) immediate early promoter
    521..822     +  ncRNA          Sarbecovirus-5UTR: Accession: RF03120 - Sarbecovirus 5'UTR
    787..1482    +  CDS            mScarlet: mScarlet is a basic (constitutively fluorescent) red fluorescent protein published in 2016, derived from synthetic construct. It has moderate acid sensitivity.
   1492..2080    +  misc_feature   WPRE: woodchuck hepatitis virus posttranscriptional regulatory element
   2097..2165    +  CDS            nef (fragment): NEF_HV1Z2 - Experimental evidence at protein level: Swiss-Prot protein existence level 1. Extracellular Nef protein targets CD4(+) T-lymphocytes for apoptosis by interacting with CXCR4 surface receptors. From Human immunodeficiency virus type 1 group M subtype D (isolate Z2/CDC-Z34) (HIV-1).
   2167..2400    +  LTR            3' LTR (ΔU3): self-inactivating 3' long terminal repeat (LTR) from HIV-1
   2472..2593    +  polyA_signal   SV40 poly(A) signal: SV40 polyadenylation signal
   2633..2768    +  rep_origin     SV40 ori: SV40 origin of replication
   2789..2807    -  promoter       T7 promoter: promoter for bacteriophage T7 RNA polymerase
   2815..2970    +  CDS            lacZα (fragment): LacZα fragment of β-galactosidase; lacZ fragment
   2975..3403    +  rep_origin     f1 ori (sequence partly withheld): f1 bacteriophage origin of replication; arrow indicates direction of (+) strand synthesis
   3456..3560    +  promoter       AmpR promoter: bla
   3561..4421    +  CDS            AmpR: β-lactamase; bla; confers resistance to ampicillin, carbenicillin, and related antibiotics
   4592..5180    +  rep_origin     ori: high-copy-number ColE1/pMB1/pBR322/pUC origin of replication
   5363..5455    +  CDS            lacI (fragment): lac repressor; lacI; The lac repressor binds to the lac operator to inhibit transcription in E. coli. This inhibition can be relieved by adding lactose or isopropyl-β-D-thiogalactopyranoside (IPTG).
   5468..5489    +  protein_bind   CAP binding site: CAP binding activates transcription in the presence of cAMP. E. coli catabolite activator protein
   5508..5534    +  promoter       lac promoter (fragment): promoter for the E. coli lac operon
   5542..5558    +  protein_bind   lac operator: The lac repressor binds to the lac operator to inhibit transcription in E. coli. This inhibition can be relieved by adding lactose or isopropyl-β-D-thiogalactopyranoside (IPTG). lac repressor encoded by lacI
   5603..5621    +  promoter       T3 promoter: promoter for bacteriophage T3 RNA polymerase
   5649..5875    +  promoter       RSV promoter: Rous sarcoma virus enhancer/promoter
   5876..6056    +  LTR            5' LTR (truncated): truncated 5' long terminal repeat (LTR) from HIV-1
   6103..6228    +  misc_feature   HIV-1 Ψ: packaging signal of human immunodeficiency virus type 1
   6212..6575    +  CDS            HIV-1 gag (fragment): gag protein from human immunodeficiency virus 1; gag
   6721..6954    +  misc_feature   RRE: The Rev response element (RRE) of HIV-1 allows for Rev-dependent mRNA export from the nucleus to the cytoplasm.
   7331..7431    +  CDS            Rev (fragment): human immunodeficiency virus 1 (HIV-1) Rev protein; rev; enhances nuclear export of unspliced and incompletely spliced viral mRNAs
   7450..7566    +  misc_feature   cPPT/CTS: central polypurine tract and central termination sequence of HIV-1
