[The description below was written by a language model from this plasmid's Addgene catalogue record and pLannotate feature annotations shown in this document.]
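Description:
pLV-mScarlet-SARS-CoV-2-5'UTR is a third-generation-style, self-inactivating lentiviral transfer plasmid of about 7.6 kb built on a pLV backbone and designed to express a red fluorescent reporter in mammalian cells. It is maintained in E. coli through a high-copy ColE1/pUC-type origin and selected with ampicillin via the bla (AmpR) gene. The backbone also carries an f1 origin, an SV40 origin and poly(A) signal, T7 and T3 promoters, and residual lac operon fragments left over from the parental cloning vector. No mammalian selection marker is annotated.

The viral portion begins with an RSV promoter driving a truncated HIV-1 5' LTR, which makes genomic RNA production in packaging cells Tat-independent. It is followed by the Ψ packaging signal with a partial gag sequence, the Rev response element for Rev-dependent nuclear export, and the cPPT/CTS, which aids nuclear import of the reverse-transcribed genome. The internal expression cassette uses the CMV enhancer and immediate early promoter to transcribe an mRNA whose leader is the sarbecovirus (SARS-CoV-2) 5'UTR, placed directly upstream of the mScarlet coding sequence. The annotated UTR match overlaps the start of the mScarlet annotation by a few dozen nucleotides, so the exact junction is not resolved by the feature table. A WPRE downstream enhances transcript stability and expression, and the ΔU3 3' LTR inactivates the LTR promoter after integration.

Because mScarlet fluorescence reports on translation of an mRNA bearing the viral leader, the construct serves as a reporter of 5'UTR-dependent expression. The associated study concerns stem-loop 1 of this UTR, viral translation and evasion of Nsp1. It can be delivered by transfection or by lentiviral transduction.
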