Addgene plasmid #184638: pLV-mScarlet-SARS-CoV-2-5'UTR
Purpose: Fluorescent reporter for mammalian cells: Expression of mScarlet with SARS-CoV-2 5'UTR
Depositing lab: Hao Wu. Depositing organization: Boston Children's Hospital. Publication: Targeting stem-loop 1 of the SARS-CoV-2 5' UTR to suppress viral translation and Nsp1 evasion. Vora SM, Fontana P, Mao T, Leger V, Zhang Y, Fu TM, Lieberman J, Gehrke L, Shi M, Wang L, Iwasaki A, Wu H. Proc Natl Acad Sci U S A. 2022 Mar 1;119(9). pii: 2117198119. doi: 10.1073/pnas.2117198119. PubMed 35149555.
Backbone
  Vector backbone: pLV
  Vector type: Mammalian Expression, Lentiviral
Growth in bacteria
  Bacterial resistance: Ampicillin, 100 μg/mL
  Growth temperature: 37°C
  Growth strain: NEB Stable
  Copy number: High Copy
Gene/Insert
  Gene/Insert name: mScarlet
  Cloning method: Restriction Enzyme; 5′ cloning site unknown (unknown if destroyed); 3′ cloning site unknown (unknown if destroyed)
  Sequencing primers: 5′ unknown
Terms and licenses: Academic/Nonprofit Terms; Industry Terms: Not Available to Industry
How to cite: pLV-mScarlet-SARS-CoV-2-5'UTR was a gift from Hao Wu (Addgene plasmid # 184638 ; http://n2t.net/addgene:184638 ; RRID:Addgene_184638)
